LOCUS       Exported 3869 bp ds-DNA circular SYN 13-MAY-2021
DEFINITION  Enhancer reporter.
ACCESSION   .
VERSION     .
KEYWORDS    pJW1947
SOURCE      synthetic DNA construct
  ORGANISM  synthetic DNA construct
REFERENCE   1 (bases 1 to 3869)
  AUTHORS   Ashley G, Duong T, Levenson MT, Martinez MAQ, Johnsen LC, Hibshman
            JD, Saeger HN, Palmisano NJ, Doonan R, Martinez-Mendez R, Davidson
            B, Zhang W, Ragle JM, Medwig-Kinney TN, Sirota SS, Goldstein B,
            Matus DQ, Dickinson DJ, Reiner DJ, Ward JD
  TITLE     An expanded auxin-inducible degron toolkit for Caenorhabditis
            elegans
  JOURNAL   Genetics, 2021
REFERENCE   2 (bases 1 to 3869)
  AUTHORS   .
  TITLE     Direct Submission
  JOURNAL   Exported May 13, 2021 from SnapGene Server 1.1.58
            http://www.snapgene.com
FEATURES             Location/Qualifiers
     source          1..3869
                     /organism="synthetic DNA construct"
                     /mol_type="other DNA"
     terminator      157..184
                     /label=rrnB T2 terminator
                     /note="transcription terminator T2 from the E. coli rrnB
                     gene"
     terminator      276..362
                     /gene="Escherichia coli rrnB"
                     /label=rrnB T1 terminator
                     /note="transcription terminator T1 from the E. coli rrnB
                     gene"
     primer_bind     411..433
                     /label=M13/pUC Forward
                     /note="In lacZ gene"
     primer_bind     425..442
                     /label=M13 Forward
                     /note="In lacZ gene. Also called M13-F20 or M13 (-21)
                     Forward"
     primer_bind     426..442
                     /label=M13 fwd
                     /note="common sequencing primer, one of multiple similar
                     variants"
     CDS             771..791
                     /codon_start=1
                     /product="nuclear localization signal of SV40 (simian virus
                     40) large T antigen"
                     /label=SV40 NLS
                     /translation="PKKKRKV"
     terminator      1655..1978
                     /gene="tbb-2"
                     /label=tbb-2 terminator
                     /note="transcription terminator for the C. elegans tubulin
                     beta-2 gene"
     primer_bind     complement(1999..2018)
                     /label=T7
                     /note="T7 promoter, forward primer"
     promoter        complement(2000..2018)
                     /label=T7 promoter
                     /note="promoter for bacteriophage T7 RNA polymerase"
     primer_bind     complement(2023..2039)
                     /label=M13 rev
                     /note="common sequencing primer, one of multiple similar
                     variants"
     primer_bind     complement(2023..2039)
                     /label=M13 Reverse
                     /note="In lacZ gene. Also called M13-rev"
     primer_bind     complement(2141..2160)
                     /label=pENTR-R
                     /note="pENTR vectors, reverse primer"
     CDS             2152..2961
                     /codon_start=1
                     /gene="aph(3')-Ia"
                     /product="aminoglycoside phosphotransferase"
                     /label=KanR
                     /note="confers resistance to kanamycin in bacteria or G418
                     (Geneticin(R)) in eukaryotes"
                     /translation="MSHIQRETSRPRLNSNMDADLYGYKWARDNVGQSGATIYRLYGKP
                     DAPELFLKHGKGSVANDVTDEMVRLNWLTEFMPLPTIKHFIRTPDDAWLLTTAIPGKTA
                     FQVLEEYPDSGENIVDALAVFLRRLHSIPVCNCPFNSDRVFRLAQAQSRMNNGLVDASD
                     FDDERNGWPVEQVWKEMHKLLPFSPDSVVTHGDFSLDNLIFDEGKLIGCIDVGRVGIAD
                     RYQDLAILWNCLGEFSPSLQKRLFQKYGIDNPDMNKLQFHLMLDEFF"
     primer_bind     complement(2219..2238)
                     /label=Kan-R
                     /note="Kanamycin resistance gene, reverse primer"
     rep_origin      3108..3696
                     /direction=RIGHT
                     /label=ori
                     /note="high-copy-number ColE1/pMB1/pBR322/pUC origin of
                     replication"
     primer_bind     3597..3616
                     /label=pBR322ori-F
                     /note="pBR322 origin, forward primer"
     primer_bind     3850..3867
                     /label=L4440
                     /note="L4440 vector, forward primer"
ORIGIN
        1 agcggaagag cgcccaatac gcaaaccgcc tctccccgcg cgttggccga ttcattaatg
       61 cagctggcac gacaggtttc ccgactggaa agcgggcagt gagcgcaacg caattaatac
      121 gcgtaccgct agccaggaag agtttgtaga aacgcaaaaa ggccatccgt caggatggcc
      181 ttctgcttag tttgatgcct ggcagtttat ggcgggcgtc ctgcccgcca ccctccgggc
      241 cgttgcttca caacgttcaa atccgctccc ggcggatttg tcctactcag gagagcgttc
      301 accgacaaac aacagataaa acgaaaggcc cagtcttccg actgagcctt tcgttttatt
      361 tgatgcctgg cagttcccta ctctcgcgtt aacgctagca tggatgtttt cccagtcacg
      421 acgttgtaaa acgacggcca gtcttaagct cgggccccaa ataatgatcg attttttgca
      481 aattacgagc gttgtagggg gcggagcgat aggtcctata ggttttggta tatcatcatt
      541 cattcattca ttggtacatt catttaccca ccttcctctt tctgagcttc tctggagttc
      601 tgtgcttcct ttttccctta tctttatact gtaattttta actttcaggc attgattgga
      661 tccccgggat tggccaaagg acccaaaggt atgtttcgaa tgatactaac ataacataga
      721 acattttcag gaggaccctt gcttggaggg taccgagctc agaaaaaatg ccaaagaaga
      781 agcgtaaggt cctgcagatg gtctccaagg gagaggctgt catcaaggag ttcatgcgtt
      841 tcaaggtcca catggaggga tccatgaacg gacacgagtt cgagatcgag ggagagggag
      901 agggacgtcc atacgaggga acccaaaccg ccaagctcaa ggtcaccaag ggaggtaagt
      961 ttgtgataat ccaatttcaa ttcgcaatgg tcatcgtttt ttcaggacca ctcccattct
     1021 cctgggacat cctctcccca caattcatgt acggatcccg tgccttcatc aagcacccag
     1081 ccgacatccc agactactac aagcaatcct tcccagaggg attcaagtgg gagcgtgtga
     1141 tgaacttcga ggtaagtttt tactccgctt ttaacaatgg ttgtttgaca tcattttttc
     1201 aggacggagg agccgtcacc gtcacccaag acacctccct cgaggacgga accctcatct
     1261 acaaggtcaa gctccgtgga accaacttcc caccagacgg accagtcatg caaaagaaga
     1321 ccatgggatg ggaggcctcc accgagcgtc tctacccaga ggacggagtc ctcaaaggta
     1381 agtttgatga aacggtttcg tcttatatac actaatggta cttttcagga gacatcaaga
     1441 tggccctccg tctcaaggac ggaggacgtt acctcgccga cttcaagacc acctacaagg
     1501 ccaagaagcc agtccaaatg ccaggagcct acaacgtcga ccgtaagctc gacatcacct
     1561 cccacaacga ggactacacc gtcgtcgagc aatacgagcg ttccgaggga cgtcactcca
     1621 ccggaggaat ggacgagctc tacaagtaag ataaatgcaa aatcctttca agcattccct
     1681 tcttctctat cactcttctt tctttttgtc aaaaaattct ctcgctaatt tatttgcttt
     1741 tttaatgtta ttattttatg actttttata gtcactgaaa agtttgcatc tgagtgaagt
     1801 gaatgctatc aaaatgtgat tctgtctgat gtactttcac aatctctctt caattccatt
     1861 ttgaagtgct ttaaacccga aaggttgaga aaaatgcgag cgctcaaata tttgtattgt
     1921 gttcgttgag tgacccaaca aaaagaggaa actttattgt gccgccaaga aaaaagtctc
     1981 agccatccag ctgatatccc ctatagtgag tcgtattaca tggtcatagc tgtttcctgg
     2041 cagctctggc ccgtgtctca aaatctctga tgttacattg cacaagataa aaatatatca
     2101 tcatgaacaa taaaactgtc tgcttacata aacagtaata caaggggtgt tatgagccat
     2161 attcaacggg aaacgtcgag gccgcgatta aattccaaca tggatgctga tttatatggg
     2221 tataaatggg ctcgcgataa tgtcgggcaa tcaggtgcga caatctatcg cttgtatggg
     2281 aagcccgatg cgccagagtt gtttctgaaa catggcaaag gtagcgttgc caatgatgtt
     2341 acagatgaga tggtcagact aaactggctg acggaattta tgcctcttcc gaccatcaag
     2401 cattttatcc gtactcctga tgatgcatgg ttactcacca ctgcgatccc cggaaaaaca
     2461 gcattccagg tattagaaga atatcctgat tcaggtgaaa atattgttga tgcgctggca
     2521 gtgttcctgc gccggttgca ttcgattcct gtttgtaatt gtccttttaa cagcgatcgc
     2581 gtatttcgtc tcgctcaggc gcaatcacga atgaataacg gtttggttga tgcgagtgat
     2641 tttgatgacg agcgtaatgg ctggcctgtt gaacaagtct ggaaagaaat gcataaactt
     2701 ttgccattct caccggattc agtcgtcact catggtgatt tctcacttga taaccttatt
     2761 tttgacgagg ggaaattaat aggttgtatt gatgttggac gagtcggaat cgcagaccga
     2821 taccaggatc ttgccatcct atggaactgc ctcggtgagt tttctccttc attacagaaa
     2881 cggctttttc aaaaatatgg tattgataat cctgatatga ataaattgca gtttcatttg
     2941 atgctcgatg agtttttcta atcagaattg gttaattggt tgtaacactg gcagagcatt
     3001 acgctgactt gacgggacgg cgcaagctca tgaccaaaat cccttaacgt gagttacgcg
     3061 tcgttccact gagcgtcaga ccccgtagaa aagatcaaag gatcttcttg agatcctttt
     3121 tttctgcgcg taatctgctg cttgcaaaca aaaaaaccac cgctaccagc ggtggtttgt
     3181 ttgccggatc aagagctacc aactcttttt ccgaaggtaa ctggcttcag cagagcgcag
     3241 ataccaaata ctgttcttct agtgtagccg tagttaggcc accacttcaa gaactctgta
     3301 gcaccgccta catacctcgc tctgctaatc ctgttaccag tggctgctgc cagtggcgat
     3361 aagtcgtgtc ttaccgggtt ggactcaaga cgatagttac cggataaggc gcagcggtcg
     3421 ggctgaacgg ggggttcgtg cacacagccc agcttggagc gaacgaccta caccgaactg
     3481 agatacctac agcgtgagct atgagaaagc gccacgcttc ccgaagggag aaaggcggac
     3541 aggtatccgg taagcggcag ggtcggaaca ggagagcgca cgagggagct tccaggggga
     3601 aacgcctggt atctttatag tcctgtcggg tttcgccacc tctgacttga gcgtcgattt
     3661 ttgtgatgct cgtcaggggg gcggagccta tggaaaaacg ccagcaacgc ggccttttta
     3721 cggttcctgg ccttttgctg gccttttgct cacatgttct ttcctgcgtt atcccctgat
     3781 tctgtggata accgtattac cgcctttgag tgagctgata ccgctcgccg cagccgaacg
     3841 accgagcgca gcgagtcagt gagcgagga
//
