[The description below was written by a language model from this plasmid's Addgene catalogue record and the feature table of its GenBank file.]
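Description:
pJW1947 is a 3,869 bp C. elegans enhancer reporter plasmid built in a pDONR221-derived backbone by Gibson cloning. It is maintained in E. coli at high copy through a ColE1/pUC-type origin and selected with kanamycin via the aph(3')-Ia (KanR) gene. The backbone also carries the rrnB T1 and T2 terminators upstream of the insert, which limit read-through transcription from the vector. M13 forward and reverse primer sites and a T7 promoter flank the cassette and can be used for sequence verification. No attL/attP recombination sites are annotated in the feature table, so the record does not show whether the plasmid retains any Gateway functionality.

The roughly 1.5 kb insert is described as pes-10Δ::SV40 NLS::mScarlet-I(dpi)::tbb-2 3'UTR. The pes-10Δ element is a minimal basal promoter commonly used in worm enhancer assays. It gives little expression by itself, so reporter signal depends on a candidate regulatory sequence placed upstream of it. It drives the red fluorescent protein mScarlet-I, which is fused to the SV40 large T antigen nuclear localization signal. This concentrates fluorescence in nuclei and makes expressing cells easier to identify. The mScarlet-I coding sequence carries silent mutations that remove piRNA target sites, a change intended to reduce germline silencing of the transgene. The tbb-2 3'UTR/terminator provides transcript processing. Only the NLS and the tbb-2 terminator are annotated in the feature table; the promoter and the mScarlet-I coding region are known from the catalogue entry. The plasmid was deposited as part of an expanded auxin-inducible degron toolkit for C. elegans and serves as a template for testing enhancer fragments for tissue-specific activity.
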