Addgene plasmid #154339: pJW1947
Purpose: Enhancer reporter
Depositing lab: Jordan Ward. Depositing organization: University of California, Santa Cruz. Publication: An expanded auxin-inducible degron toolkit for Caenorhabditis elegans. Ashley GE, Duong T, Levenson MT, Martinez MAQ, Johnson LC, Hibshman JD, Saeger HN, Palmisano NJ, Doonan R, Martinez-Mendez R, Davidson BR, Zhang W, Ragle JM, Medwig-Kinney TN, Sirota SS, Goldstein B, Matus DQ, Dickinson DJ, Reiner DJ, Ward JD. Genetics. 2021 Mar 31;217(3). pii: 6104563. doi: 10.1093/genetics/iyab006. PubMed 33677541.
Backbone
  Vector backbone: pDONR221
  Backbone size w/o insert (bp): 2360
  Vector type: Worm Expression
Growth in bacteria
  Bacterial resistance: Kanamycin, 50 μg/mL
  Growth temperature: 37°C
  Growth strain: DH5alpha
  Copy number: High Copy
Gene/Insert
  Gene/Insert name: pes-10delta::SV40 NLS::mScarlet_I(dpi)::-tbb-2 3'UTR
  Species: C. elegans (nematode), Synthetic
  Insert size (bp): 1516
  Mutation: Silent mutations to remove piRNA sites
  Cloning method: Gibson Cloning
  Sequencing primers: 5′ M13 Forward (tgtaaaacgacggccagt); 3′ M13 Reverse (caggaaacagctatgaccatg)
Terms and licenses: Academic/Nonprofit Terms; Industry Terms: Not Available to Industry
How to cite: pJW1947 was a gift from Jordan Ward (Addgene plasmid # 154339 ; http://n2t.net/addgene:154339 ; RRID:Addgene_154339)
